Addgene plasmid #206917: pMSCV-FLAG-puro-mOct4 S229A
Purpose: Expression of mOct4 S229A mutation
Depositing lab: Hyonchol Jang. Depositing organization: National Cancer Center (KR).
Backbone
  Vector backbone: pMSCV
  Vector type: Mammalian Expression
Growth in bacteria
  Bacterial resistance: Ampicillin, 100 μg/mL
  Growth temperature: 37°C
  Growth strain: NEB Stable
  Copy number: High Copy
Gene/Insert
  Gene/Insert name: Oct4
  Species: M. musculus (mouse)
  Mutation: S229A
  Entrez Gene: Pou5f1 (a.k.a. NF-A3, Oct-3, Oct-3/4, Oct-4, Oct3, Oct3/4, Oct4, Otf-3, Otf-4, Otf3, Otf3-rs7, Otf3g, Otf4)
  Tag / fusion protein: FLAG (N terminal on backbone)
  Cloning method: Restriction Enzyme; 5′ cloning site unknown (unknown if destroyed)
Terms and licenses: Academic/Nonprofit Terms; Industry Terms: Not Available to Industry
How to cite: pMSCV-FLAG-puro-mOct4 S229A was a gift from Hyonchol Jang (Addgene plasmid # 206917 ; http://n2t.net/addgene:206917 ; RRID:Addgene_206917)
