[The description below was written by a language model from this plasmid's Addgene catalogue record and pLannotate feature annotations shown in this document.]
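Description:
pMSCV-FLAG-puro-mOct4 S229A is a gammaretroviral expression vector built on the pMSCV (murine stem cell virus) backbone, catalogued as a mammalian expression plasmid of about 7.35 kb. In bacteria it is maintained through a high-copy ColE1/pUC-type origin and selected with ampicillin via the β-lactamase gene. The remaining bacterial annotations (short pieces of lacI, lacZα, rop, bom and the tetracycline resistance gene, plus a lac promoter/operator) are non-functional backbone remnants.

The retroviral cassette is bounded by the MESV-derived 5′ and 3′ long terminal repeats. Downstream of the 5′ LTR sit the Ψ packaging signal and a truncated gag segment lacking its start codon, which together promote efficient encapsidation of the vector RNA when the plasmid is introduced into a packaging cell line that supplies the viral proteins in trans. No separate promoter is annotated upstream of the insert, consistent with the usual MSCV arrangement in which the 5′ LTR drives it. The insert is mouse Oct4 (Pou5f1), the POU-domain octamer-binding transcription factor central to early embryogenesis and embryonic stem cell pluripotency, here carrying a serine-to-alanine substitution at position 229. An N-terminal FLAG epitope supplied by the backbone precedes the coding sequence; the annotation tool matched it only as a short fragment of a 3xFLAG element, suggesting a single FLAG unit. After the insert, a mouse PGK promoter drives puromycin N-acetyltransferase, allowing selection of transduced or transfected mammalian cells.

The stated purpose is expression of the S229A mutant; the record does not say why this residue was changed. The FLAG tag allows detection or immunoprecipitation of the exogenous protein.
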