Features (pLannotate 1.2.2; 20 found; start..end, strand, type, name):
    580..921     +  misc_feature   MESV Ψ: packaging signal of murine embryonic stem cell virus
    988..1404    +  CDS            gag (truncated): truncated Moloney murine leukemia virus (MMLV) gag gene lacking the start codon
   1426..1454    +  CDS            3xFLAG (fragment): three tandem FLAG® epitope tags
   1459..2514    +  CDS            Pou5f1: PO5F1_MOUSE - Also known as Oct-3, Oct-4, Otf-3, Otf3. Experimental evidence at protein level: Swiss-Prot protein existence level 1. Transcription factor that binds to the octamer motif (5'- ATTTGCAT-3') (PubMed:1972777, PubMed:1690859, PubMed:1967980, PubMed:17525163, PubMed:23376973). Forms a trimeric complex with SOX2 or SOX15 on DNA and controls the expression of a number of genes involved in embryonic development such as YES1, FGF4, UTF1 and ZFP206 (PubMed:15863505, PubMed:17097055, PubMed:17496161, PubMed:19740739). Critical for early embryogenesis and for embryonic stem cell pluripotenc
   2528..3027    +  promoter       PGK promoter: mouse phosphoglycerate kinase 1 promoter
   3048..3647    +  CDS            PuroR: puromycin N-acetyltransferase; pac from Streptomyces alboniger; confers resistance to puromycin
   3747..4261    +  LTR            3' LTR: 3' long terminal repeat from murine embryonic stem cell virus
   4423..4439    -  protein_bind   lac operator: The lac repressor binds to the lac operator to inhibit transcription in E. coli. This inhibition can be relieved by adding lactose or isopropyl-β-D-thiogalactopyranoside (IPTG). lac repressor encoded by lacI
   4447..4477    -  promoter       lac promoter: promoter for the E. coli lac operon
   4492..4513    -  protein_bind   CAP binding site: CAP binding activates transcription in the presence of cAMP. E. coli catabolite activator protein
   4526..4618    -  CDS            lacI (fragment): lac repressor; lacI; The lac repressor binds to the lac operator to inhibit transcription in E. coli. This inhibition can be relieved by adding lactose or isopropyl-β-D-thiogalactopyranoside (IPTG).
   4801..5389    -  rep_origin     ori: high-copy-number ColE1/pMB1/pBR322/pUC origin of replication
   5560..6420    -  CDS            AmpR: β-lactamase; bla; confers resistance to ampicillin, carbenicillin, and related antibiotics
   6421..6525    -  promoter       AmpR promoter: bla
   6620..6655    +  CDS            rop (fragment): Rop protein, which maintains plasmids at low copy number; rop
   6757..6856    +  misc_feature   bom (fragment): basis of mobility region from pBR322
   6862..7011    -  CDS            lacZα (fragment): LacZα fragment of β-galactosidase; lacZ fragment
   7011..7212    -  CDS            TcR (fragment): tetracycline efflux protein; tet; confers resistance to tetracycline
   7213..7311    +  CDS            env (fragment): murine leukemia virus gPr80 envelope polyprotein precursor; env; proteolytically cleaved into gp70SU and p15TM subunits
   7353..516     +  LTR            5' LTR (across the origin): 5' long terminal repeat from murine embryonic stem cell virus
>Addgene plasmid #206917 | pMSCV-FLAG-puro-mOct4 S229A | addgene full sequence | sequence record 410091 | Addgene NGS Result
ATGAAAGACCCCACCTGTAGGTTTGGCAAGCTAGCTTAAGTAACGCCATTTTGCAAGGCATGGAAAATAC
ATAACTGAGAATAGAGAAGTTCAGATCAAGGTTAGGAACAGAGAGACAGCAGAATATGGGCCAAACAGGA
TATCTGTGGTAAGCAGTTCCTGCCCCGGCTCAGGGCCAAGAACAGATGGTCCCCAGATGCGGTCCCGCCC
TCAGCAGTTTCTAGAGAACCATCAGATGTTTCCAGGGTGCCCCAAGGACCTGAAATGACCCTGTGCCTTA
TTTGAACTAACCAATCAGTTCGCTTCTCGCTTCTGTTCGCGCGCTTCTGCTCCCCGAGCTCAATAAAAGA
GCCCACAACCCCTCACTCGGCGCGCCAGTCCTCCGATAGACTGCGTCGCCCGGGTACCCGTATTCCCAAT
AAAGCCTCTTGCTGTTTGCATCCGAATCGTGGACTCGCTGATCCTTGGGAGGGTCTCCTCAGATTGATTG
ACTGCCCACCTCGGGGGTCTTTCATTTGGAGGTTCCACCGAGATTTGGAGACCCCTGCCCAGGGACCACC
GACCCCCCCGCCGGGAGGTAAGCTGGCCAGCGGTCGTTTCGTGTCTGTCTCTGTCTTTGTGCGTGTTTGT
GCCGGCATCTAATGTTTGCGCCTGCGTCTGTACTAGTTAGCTAACTAGCTCTGTATCTGGCGGACCCGTG
GTGGAACTGACGAGTTCTGAACACCCGGCCGCAACCCTGGGAGACGTCCCAGGGACTTTGGGGGCCGTTT
TTGTGGCCCGACCTGAGGAAGGGAGTCGATGTGGAATCCGACCCCGTCAGGATATGTGGTTCTGGTAGGA
GACGAGAACCTAAAACAGTTCCCGCCTCCGTCTGAATTTTTGCTTTCGGTTTGGAACCGAAGCCGCGCGT
CTTGTCTGCTGCAGCGCTGCAGCATCGTTCTGTGTTGTCTCTGTCTGACTGTGTTTCTGTATTTGTCTGA
AAATTAGGGCCAGACTGTTACCACTCCCTTAAGTTTGACCTTAGGTCACTGGAAAGATGTCGAGCGGATC
GCTCACAACCAGTCGGTAGATGTCAAGAAGAGACGTTGGGTTACCTTCTGCTCTGCAGAATGGCCAACCT
TTAACGTCGGATGGCCGCGAGACGGCACCTTTAACCGAGACCTCATCACCCAGGTTAAGATCAAGGTCTT
TTCACCTGGCCCGCATGGACACCCAGACCAGGTCCCCTACATCGTGACCTGGGAAGCCTTGGCTTTTGAC
CCCCCTCCCTGGGTCAAGCCCTTTGTACACCCTAAGCCTCCGCCTCCTCTTCCTCCATCCGCCCCGTCTC
TCCCCCTTGAACCTCCTCGTTCGACCCCGCCTCGATCCTCCCTTTATCCAGCCCTCACTCCTTCTCTAGG
CGCCGGAATTAGATCTGCCACCATGGATTACAAGGATGACGACGATAAGCTCGAGACCATGGCTGGACAC
CTGGCTTCAGACTTCGCCTTCTCACCCCCACCAGGTGGGGGTGATGGGTCAGCAGGGCTGGAGCCGGGCT
GGGTGGATCCTCGAACCTGGCTAAGCTTCCAAGGGCCTCCAGGTGGGCCTGGAATCGGACCAGGCTCAGA
GGTATTGGGGATCTCCCCATGTCCGCCCGCATACGAGTTCTGCGGAGGGATGGCATACTGTGGACCTCAG
GTTGGACTGGGCCTAGTCCCCCAAGTTGGCGTGGAGACTTTGCAGCCTGAGGGCCAGGCAGGAGCACGAG
TGGAAAGCAACTCAGAGGGAACCTCCTCTGAGCCCTGTGCCGACCGCCCCAATGCCGTGAAGTTGGAGAA
GGTGGAACCAACTCCCGAGGAGTCCCAGGACATGAAAGCCCTGCAGAAGGAGCTAGAACAGTTTGCCAAG
CTGCTGAAGCAGAAGAGGATCACCTTGGGGTACACCCAGGCCGACGTGGGGCTCACCCTGGGCGTTCTCT
TTGGAAAGGTGTTCAGCCAGACCACCATCTGTCGCTTCGAGGCCTTGCAGCTCAGCCTTAAGAACATGTG
TAAGCTGCGGCCCCTGCTGGAGAAGTGGGTGGAGGAAGCCGACAACAATGAGAACCTTCAGGAGATATGC
AAATCGGAGACCCTGGTGCAGGCCCGGAAGAGAAAGCGAACTGCCATTGAGAACCGTGTGAGGTGGAGTC
TGGAGACCATGTTTCTGAAGTGCCCGAAGCCCTCCCTACAGCAGATCACTCACATCGCCAATCAGCTTGG
GCTAGAGAAGGATGTGGTTCGAGTATGGTTCTGTAACCGGCGCCAGAAGGGCAAAAGATCAAGTATTGAG
TATTCCCAACGAGAAGAGTATGAGGCTACAGGGACACCTTTCCCAGGGGGGGCTGTATCCTTTCCTCTGC
CCCCAGGTCCCCACTTTGGCACCCCAGGCTATGGAAGCCCCCACTTCACCACACTCTACTCAGTCCCTTT
TCCTGAGGGCGAGGCCTTTCCCTCTGTTCCCGTCACTGCTCTGGGCTCTCCCATGCATTCAAACTGAGAA
TTCTACCGGGTAGGGGAGGCGCTTTTCCCAAGGCAGTCTGGAGCATGCGCTTTAGCAGCCCCGCTGGGCA
CTTGGCGCTACACAAGTGGCCTCTGGCCTCGCACACATTCCACATCCACCGGTAGGCGCCAACCGGCTCC
GTTCTTTGGTGGCCCCTTCGCGCCACCTTCTACTCCTCCCCTAGTCAGGAAGTTCCCCCCCGCCCCGCAG
CTCGCGTCGTGCAGGACGTGACAAATGGAAGTAGCACGTCTCACTAGTCTCGTGCAGATGGACAGCACCG
CTGAGCAATGGAAGCGGGTAGGCCTTTGGGGCAGCGGCCAATAGCAGCTTTGCTCCTTCGCTTTCTGGGC
TCAGAGGCTGGGAAGGGGTGGGTCCGGGGGCGGGCTCAGGGGCGGGCTCAGGGGCGGGGCGGGCGCCCGA
AGGTCCTCCGGAGGCCCGGCATTCTGCACGCTTCAAAAGCGCACGTCTGCCGCGCTGTTCTCCTCTTCCT
CATCTCCGGGCCTTTCGACCTGCAGCCCAAGCTTACCATGACCGAGTACAAGCCCACGGTGCGCCTCGCC
ACCCGCGACGACGTCCCCAGGGCCGTACGCACCCTCGCCGCCGCGTTCGCCGACTACCCCGCCACGCGCC
ACACCGTCGATCCGGACCGCCACATCGAGCGGGTCACCGAGCTGCAAGAACTCTTCCTCACGCGCGTCGG
GCTCGACATCGGCAAGGTGTGGGTCGCGGACGACGGCGCCGCGGTGGCGGTCTGGACCACGCCGGAGAGC
GTCGAAGCGGGGGCGGTGTTCGCCGAGATCGGCCCGCGCATGGCCGAGTTGAGCGGTTCCCGGCTGGCCG
CGCAGCAACAGATGGAAGGCCTCCTGGCGCCGCACCGGCCCAAGGAGCCCGCGTGGTTCCTGGCCACCGT
CGGCGTCTCGCCCGACCACCAGGGCAAGGGTCTGGGCAGCGCCGTCGTGCTCCCCGGAGTGGAGGCGGCC
GAGCGCGCCGGGGTGCCCGCCTTCCTGGAGACCTCCGCGCCCCGCAACCTCCCCTTCTACGAGCGGCTCG
GCTTCACCGTCACCGCCGACGTCGAGGTGCCCGAAGGACCGCGCACCTGGTGCATGACCCGCAAGCCCGG
TGCCTGACGCCCGCCCCACGACCCGCAGCGCCCGACCGAAAGGAGCGCACGACCCCATGCATCGATAAAA
TAAAAGATTTTATTTAGTCTCCAGAAAAAGGGGGGAATGAAAGACCCCACCTGTAGGTTTGGCAAGCTAG
CTTAAGTAACGCCATTTTGCAAGGCATGGAAAATACATAACTGAGAATAGAGAAGTTCAGATCAAGGTTA
GGAACAGAGAGACAGCAGAATATGGGCCAAACAGGATATCTGTGGTAAGCAGTTCCTGCCCCGGCTCAGG
GCCAAGAACAGATGGTCCCCAGATGCGGTCCCGCCCTCAGCAGTTTCTAGAGAACCATCAGATGTTTCCA
GGGTGCCCCAAGGACCTGAAATGACCCTGTGCCTTATTTGAACTAACCAATCAGTTCGCTTCTCGCTTCT
GTTCGCGCGCTTCTGCTCCCCGAGCTCAATAAAAGAGCCCACAACCCCTCACTCGGCGCGCCAGTCCTCC
GATAGACTGCGTCGCCCGGGTACCCGTGTATCCAATAAACCCTCTTGCAGTTGCATCCGACTTGTGGTCT
CGCTGTTCCTTGGGAGGGTCTCCTCTGAGTGATTGACTACCCGTCAGCGGGGGTCTTTCATGGGTAACAG
TTTCTTGAAGTTGGAGAACAACATTCTGAGGGTAGGAGTCGAATATTAAGTAATCCTGACTCAATTAGCC
ACTGTTTTGAATCCACATACTCCAATACTCCTGAAATAGTTCATTATGGACAGCGCAGAAAGAGCTGGGG
AGAATTGTGAAATTGTTATCCGCTCACAATTCCACACAACATACGAGCCGGAAGCATAAAGTGTAAAGCC
TGGGGTGCCTAATGAGTGAGCTAACTCACATTAATTGCGTTGCGCTCACTGCCCGCTTTCCAGTCGGGAA
ACCTGTCGTGCCAGCTGCATTAATGAATCGGCCAACGCGCGGGGAGAGGCGGTTTGCGTATTGGGCGCTC
TTCCGCTTCCTCGCTCACTGACTCGCTGCGCTCGGTCGTTCGGCTGCGGCGAGCGGTATCAGCTCACTCA
AAGGCGGTAATACGGTTATCCACAGAATCAGGGGATAACGCAGGAAAGAACATGTGAGCAAAAGGCCAGC
AAAAGGCCAGGAACCGTAAAAAGGCCGCGTTGCTGGCGTTTTTCCATAGGCTCCGCCCCCCTGACGAGCA
TCACAAAAATCGACGCTCAAGTCAGAGGTGGCGAAACCCGACAGGACTATAAAGATACCAGGCGTTTCCC
CCTGGAAGCTCCCTCGTGCGCTCTCCTGTTCCGACCCTGCCGCTTACCGGATACCTGTCCGCCTTTCTCC
CTTCGGGAAGCGTGGCGCTTTCTCATAGCTCACGCTGTAGGTATCTCAGTTCGGTGTAGGTCGTTCGCTC
CAAGCTGGGCTGTGTGCACGAACCCCCCGTTCAGCCCGACCGCTGCGCCTTATCCGGTAACTATCGTCTT
GAGTCCAACCCGGTAAGACACGACTTATCGCCACTGGCAGCAGCCACTGGTAACAGGATTAGCAGAGCGA
GGTATGTAGGCGGTGCTACAGAGTTCTTGAAGTGGTGGCCTAACTACGGCTACACTAGAAGAACAGTATT
TGGTATCTGCGCTCTGCTGAAGCCAGTTACCTTCGGAAAAAGAGTTGGTAGCTCTTGATCCGGCAAACAA
ACCACCGCTGGTAGCGGTGGTTTTTTTGTTTGCAAGCAGCAGATTACGCGCAGAAAAAAAGGATCTCAAG
AAGATCCTTTGATCTTTTCTACGGGGTCTGACGCTCAGTGGAACGAAAACTCACGTTAAGGGATTTTGGT
CATGAGATTATCAAAAAGGATCTTCACCTAGATCCTTTTAAATTAAAAATGAAGTTTTAAATCAATCTAA
AGTATATATGAGTAAACTTGGTCTGACAGTTACCAATGCTTAATCAGTGAGGCACCTATCTCAGCGATCT
GTCTATTTCGTTCATCCATAGTTGCCTGACTCCCCGTCGTGTAGATAACTACGATACGGGAGGGCTTACC
ATCTGGCCCCAGTGCTGCAATGATACCGCGAGACCCACGCTCACCGGCTCCAGATTTATCAGCAATAAAC
CAGCCAGCCGGAAGGGCCGAGCGCAGAAGTGGTCCTGCAACTTTATCCGCCTCCATCCAGTCTATTAATT
GTTGCCGGGAAGCTAGAGTAAGTAGTTCGCCAGTTAATAGTTTGCGCAACGTTGTTGCCATTGCTACAGG
CATCGTGGTGTCACGCTCGTCGTTTGGTATGGCTTCATTCAGCTCCGGTTCCCAACGATCAAGGCGAGTT
ACATGATCCCCCATGTTGTGCAAAAAAGCGGTTAGCTCCTTCGGTCCTCCGATCGTTGTCAGAAGTAAGT
TGGCCGCAGTGTTATCACTCATGGTTATGGCAGCACTGCATAATTCTCTTACTGTCATGCCATCCGTAAG
ATGCTTTTCTGTGACTGGTGAGTACTCAACCAAGTCATTCTGAGAATAGTGTATGCGGCGACCGAGTTGC
TCTTGCCCGGCGTCAATACGGGATAATACCGCGCCACATAGCAGAACTTTAAAAGTGCTCATCATTGGAA
AACGTTCTTCGGGGCGAAAACTCTCAAGGATCTTACCGCTGTTGAGATCCAGTTCGATGTAACCCACTCG
TGCACCCAACTGATCTTCAGCATCTTTTACTTTCACCAGCGTTTCTGGGTGAGCAAAAACAGGAAGGCAA
AATGCCGCAAAAAAGGGAATAAGGGCGACACGGAAATGTTGAATACTCATACTCTTCCTTTTTCAATATT
ATTGAAGCATTTATCAGGGTTATTGTCTCATGAGCGGATACATATTTGAATGTATTTAGAAAAATAAACA
AATAGGGGTTCCGCGCACATTTCCCCGAAAAGTGCCACCTGACGTCTAAGAAACCATTATTATCATGACA
TTAACCTATAAAAATAGGCGTATCACGAGGCCCTTTCGTCTCGCGCGTTTCGGTGATGACGGTGAAAACC
TCTGACACATGCAGCTCCCGGAGACGGTCACAGCTTGTCTGTAAGCGGATGCCGGGAGCAGACAAGCCCG
TCAGGGCGCGTCAGCGGGTGTTGGCGGGTGTCGGGGCTGGCTTAACTATGCGGCATCAGAGCAGATTGTA
CTGAGAGTGCACCATATGCGGTGTGAAATACCGCACAGATGCGTAAGGAGAAAATACCGCATCAGGCGCC
ATTCGCCATTCAGGCTGCGCAACTGTTGGGAAGGGCGATCGGTGCGGGCCTCTTCGCTATTACGCCAGCT
GGCGAAAGGGGGATGTGCTGCAAGGCGATTAAGTTGGGTAACGCCAGGGTTTTCCCAGTCACGACGTTGT
AAAACGACGGCGCAAGGAATGGTGCATGCAAGGAGATGGCGCCCAACAGTCCCCCGGCCACGGGGCCTGC
CACCATACCCACGCCGAAACAAGCGCTCATGAGCCCGAAGTGGCGAGCCCGATCTTCCCCATCGGTGATG
TCGGCGATATAGGCGCCAGCAACCGCACCTGTGGCGCCGGTGATGCCGGCCACGATGCGTCCGGCGTAGA
GGCGATTAGTCCAATTTGTTAAAGACAGGATATCAGTGGTCCAGGCTCTAGTTTTGACTCAACAATATCA
CCAGCTGAAGCCTATAGAGTACGAGCCATAGATAAAATAAAAGATTTTATTTAGTCTCCAGAAAAAGGGG
GGA
